>Addgene plasmid #204140 | pGP-CMV-jGCaMP8f L27A | addgene full sequence | sequence record 416763 | Addgene NGS Result
CCTGAATGAACTGCAAGACGAGGCAGCGCGGCTATCGTGGCTGGCCACGACGGGCGTTCCTTGCGCAGCT
GTGCTCGACGTTGTCACTGAAGCGGGAAGGGACTGGCTGCTATTGGGCGAAGTGCCGGGGCAGGATCTCC
TGTCATCTCACCTTGCTCCTGCCGAGAAAGTATCCATCATGGCTGATGCAATGCGGCGGCTGCATACGCT
TGATCCGGCTACCTGCCCATTCGACCACCAAGCGAAACATCGCATCGAGCGAGCACGTACTCGGATGGAA
GCCGGTCTTGTCGATCAGGATGATCTGGACGAAGAGCATCAGGGGCTCGCGCCAGCCGAACTGTTCGCCA
GGCTCAAGGCGAGCATGCCCGACGGCGAGGATCTCGTCGTGACCCATGGCGATGCCTGCTTGCCGAATAT
CATGGTGGAAAATGGCCGCTTTTCTGGATTCATCGACTGTGGCCGGCTGGGTGTGGCGGACCGCTATCAG
GACATAGCGTTGGCTACCCGTGATATTGCTGAAGAGCTTGGCGGCGAATGGGCTGACCGCTTCCTCGTGC
TTTACGGTATCGCCGCTCCCGATTCGCAGCGCATCGCCTTCTATCGCCTTCTTGACGAGTTCTTCTGAGC
GGGACTCTGGGGTTCGAAATGACCGACCAAGCGACGCCCAACCTGCCATCACGAGATTTCGATTCCACCG
CCGCCTTCTATGAAAGGTTGGGCTTCGGAATCGTTTTCCGGGACGCCGGCTGGATGATCCTCCAGCGCGG
GGATCTCATGCTGGAGTTCTTCGCCCACCCTAGGGGGAGGCTAACTGAAACACGGAAGGAGACAATACCG
GAAGGAACCCGCGCTATGACGGCAATAAAAAGACAGAATAAAACGCACGGTGTTGGGTCGTTTGTTCATA
AACGCGGGGTTCGGTCCCAGGGCTGGCACTCTGTCGATACCCCACCGAGACCCCATTGGGGCCAATACGC
CCGCGTTTCTTCCTTTTCCCCACCCCACCCCCCAAGTTCGGGTGAAGGCCCAGGGCTCGCAGCCAACGTC
GGGGCGGCAGGCCCTGCCATAGCCTCAGGTTACTCATATATACTTTAGATTGATTTAAAACTTCATTTTT
AATTTAAAAGGATCTAGGTGAAGATCCTTTTTGATAATCTCATGACCAAAATCCCTTAACGTGAGTTTTC
GTTCCACTGAGCGTCAGACCCCGTAGAAAAGATCAAAGGATCTTCTTGAGATCCTTTTTTTCTGCGCGTA
ATCTGCTGCTTGCAAACAAAAAAACCACCGCTACCAGCGGTGGTTTGTTTGCCGGATCAAGAGCTACCAA
CTCTTTTTCCGAAGGTAACTGGCTTCAGCAGAGCGCAGATACCAAATACTGTTCTTCTAGTGTAGCCGTA
GTTAGGCCACCACTTCAAGAACTCTGTAGCACCGCCTACATACCTCGCTCTGCTAATCCTGTTACCAGTG
GCTGCTGCCAGTGGCGATAAGTCGTGTCTTACCGGGTTGGACTCAAGACGATAGTTACCGGATAAGGCGC
AGCGGTCGGGCTGAACGGGGGGTTCGTGCACACAGCCCAGCTTGGAGCGAACGACCTACACCGAACTGAG
ATACCTACAGCGTGAGCTATGAGAAAGCGCCACGCTTCCCGAAGGGAGAAAGGCGGACAGGTATCCGGTA
AGCGGCAGGGTCGGAACAGGAGAGCGCACGAGGGAGCTTCCAGGGGGAAACGCCTGGTATCTTTATAGTC
CTGTCGGGTTTCGCCACCTCTGACTTGAGCGTCGATTTTTGTGATGCTCGTCAGGGGGGCGGAGCCTATG
GAAAAACGCCAGCAACGCGGCCTTTTTACGGTTCCTGGCCTTTTGCTGGCCTTTTGCTCACATGTTCTTT
CCTGCGTTATCCCCTGATTCTGTGGATAACCGTATTACCGCCATGCATTAGTTATTAATAGTAATCAATT
ACGGGGTCATTAGTTCATAGCCCATATATGGAGTTCCGCGTTACATAACTTACGGTAAATGGCCCGCCTG
GCTGACCGCCCAACGACCCCCGCCCATTGACGTCAATAATGACGTATGTTCCCATAGTAACGCCAATAGG
GACTTTCCATTGACGTCAATGGGTGGAGTATTTACGGTAAACTGCCCACTTGGCAGTACATCAAGTGTAT
CATATGCCAAGTACGCCCCCTATTGACGTCAATGACGGTAAATGGCCCGCCTGGCATTATGCCCAGTACA
TGACCTTATGGGACTTTCCTACTTGGCAGTACATCTACGTATTAGTCATCGCTATTACCATGGTGATGCG
GTTTTGGCAGTACATCAATGGGCGTGGATAGCGGTTTGACTCACGGGGATTTCCAAGTCTCCACCCCATT
GACGTCAATGGGAGTTTGTTTTGGCACCAAAATCAACGGGACTTTCCAAAATGTCGTAACAACTCCGCCC
CATTGACGCAAATGGGCGGTAGGCGTGTACGGTGGGAGGTCTATATAAGCAGAGCTGGTTTAGTGAACCG
TCAGATCCGCTAGCGCTACCGGACTCAGATCTCGCCACCATGCATCATCACCATCATCACACGCGTCGCA
AGAAGACCTTCAAGGAGGTGGCCACCGCCGTGAAGATCATCGCCCGCGCAATGGGCCTGAAGATCAACGT
CTATATCAAGGCCGACAAGCAGAAGAACGGCATCAAGGCGAACTTCCACATCCGCCACAACATCGAGGAC
GGCGGCGTGCAGCTCGCCTACCACTACCAGCAGAACACCCCCATCGGCGACGGCCCCGTGCTGCTGCCCG
ACAACCACTACCTGAGCGTGGAGTCCAAACTTTCGAAAGACCCCAACGAGAAGCGCGATCACATGGTCCT
GCTGGAGTTCGTGACCGCCGCCGGGATCACTCTCGGCATGGACGAGCTGTACAAGGGCGGTACCGGAGGG
AGCATGGTGAGCAAGGGCGAGGAGCTGTTCACCGGGGTGGTGCCCATCCTGGTCGAGCTGGACGGCGACG
TAAACGGCCACAAGTTCAGCGTGTCCGGCGAGGGTGAGGGCGATGCCACCTACGGCAAGCTGACCCTGAA
GTTCATCTGCACCACCGGCAAGCTGCCCGTGCCCTGGCCCACCCTCGTGACCACCCTGACCTACGGCGTG
CAGTGCTTCAGCCGCTACCCCGACCACATGAAGCAGCACGACTTCTTCAAGTCCGCCATGCCCGAAGGCT
ACATCCAGGAGCGCACCATCTTCTTCAAGGACGACGGCAACTACAAGACCCGCGCCGAGGTGAAGTTCGA
GGGCGACACCCTGGTGAACCGCATCGAGCTGAAGGGCATCGACTTCAAGGAGGACGGCAACATCCTGGGG
CACAAGCTGGAGTACAACCTGCCGGACCAACTGACTGAAGAGCAGATCGCAGAATTTAAAGAGGCTTTCT
CCCTATTTGACAAGGACGGGGATGGGACAATAACAACCAAGGAGCTGGGGACGGTGATGCGGTCTCTCGG
ACTGAACCCCACAGAAGCAGAGCTGCAGGACATGATCAATGAAGTAGATGCCGACGGTGACGGCACAATC
GACTTCCCTGAGTTCCTGACAATGATGGCAAGAAAAATGAAATACAGGGACACGGAAGAAGAAATTAGAG
AAGCGTTCGGTGTGTTTGATAAGGATGGCAATGGCTACATCAGTGCAGCAGAGCTTCGCCACGTGATGAC
AAACCTTGGAGAGAAGTTAACAGATGAAGAGGTTGATGAAATGATCAGGGAAGCAGACATCGATGGGGAT
GGTCAGGTAAACTACGAAGAGTTTGTACAAATGATGACAGCGAAGTAAGCGGCCGCGACTCTAGATCATA
ATCAGCCATACCACATTTGTAGAGGTTTTACTTGCTTTAAAAAACCTCCCACACCTCCCCCTGAACCTGA
AACATAAAATGAATGCAATTGTTGTTGTTAACTTGTTTATTGCAGCTTATAATGGTTACAAATAAAGCAA
TAGCATCACAAATTTCACAAATAAAGCATTTTTTTCACTGCATTCTAGTTGTGGTTTGTCCAAACTCATC
AATGTATCTTAAGGCGTAAATTGTAAGCGTTAATATTTTGTTAAAATTCGCGTTAAATTTTTGTTAAATC
AGCTCATTTTTTAACCAATAGGCCGAAATCGGCAAAATCCCTTATAAATCAAAAGAATAGACCGAGATAG
GGT
[37 nt withheld, positions 4204-4240]
AAAGAACGTGGACTCCAACGTCAAAGG
[49 nt withheld, positions 4268-4316]
T
[91 nt withheld, positions 4318-4408]
G
[124 nt withheld, positions 4410-4533]
CAGGTGGCACTTTTCGGGGAAATGTGCGCGGAACCCCTATTTGTTTATTTTTCTAAATACATTCAAATAT
GTATCCGCTCATGAGACAATAACCCTGATAAATGCTTCAATAATATTGAAAAAGGAAGAGTCCTGAGGCG
GAAAGAACCAGCTGTGGAATGTGTGTCAGTTAGGGTGTGGAAAGTCCCCAGGCTCCCCAGCAGGCAGAAG
TATGCAAAGCATGCATCTCAATTAGTCAGCAACCAGGTGTGGAAAGTCCCCAGGCTCCCCAGCAGGCAGA
AGTATGCAAAGCATGCATCTCAATTAGTCAGCAACCATAGTCCCGCCCCTAACTCCGCCCATCCCGCCCC
TAACTCCGCCCAGTTCCGCCCATTCTCCGCCCCATGGCTGACTAATTTTTTTTATTTATGCAGAGGCCGA
GGCCGCCTCGGCCTCTGAGCTATTCCAGAAGTAGTGAGGAGGCTTTTTTGGAGGCCTAGGCTTTTGCAAA
GATCGATCAAGAGACAGGATGAGGATCGTTTCGCATGATTGAACAAGATGGATTGCACGCAGGTTCTCCG
GCCGCTTGGGTGGAGAGGCTATTCGGCTATGACTGGGCACAACAGACAATCGGCTGCTCTGATGCCGCCG
TGTTCCGGCTGTCAGCGCAGGGGCGCCCGGTTCTTTTTGTCAAGACCGACCTGTCCGGTGC
Features (pLannotate 1.2.2; 14 found; start..end, strand, type, name):
    649..801     +  CDS            ble (fragment): BLE_KLEPN - Experimental evidence at protein level: Swiss-Prot protein existence level 1. Binding protein with a strong affinity to the bleomycin family of antibiotics. Binds to CL990; an antimitotic-antibiotic compound. From Klebsiella pneumoniae.
    860..907     +  polyA_signal   HSV TK poly(A) signal: herpes simplex virus thymidine kinase polyadenylation signal (Cole and Stacy, 1985)
    998..1014    -  polyA_signal   bGH poly(A) signal (fragment): bovine growth hormone polyadenylation signal
   1236..1824    +  rep_origin     ori: high-copy-number ColE1/pMB1/pBR322/pUC origin of replication
   1999..2302    +  enhancer       CMV enhancer: human cytomegalovirus immediate early enhancer
   2303..2506    +  promoter       CMV promoter: human cytomegalovirus (CMV) immediate early promoter
   2529..2554    +  misc_feature   MCS (fragment): multiple cloning site
   2656..3826    +  CDS            GCaMP6s (fragment): improved fluorescent protein-based calcium sensor (Chen et al., 2013)
   3844..3927    +  CDS            large T antigen (fragment): large T antigen from SV40 (simian virus 40)
   3950..4071    +  polyA_signal   SV40 poly(A) signal: SV40 polyadenylation signal
   4105..4533    -  rep_origin     f1 ori (sequence partly withheld): f1 bacteriophage origin of replication; arrow indicates direction of (+) strand synthesis
   4560..4664    +  promoter       AmpR promoter: bla
   4666..5023    +  promoter       SV40 promoter: SV40 enhancer and early promoter
   5058..628     +  CDS            NeoR/KanR (across the origin): aminoglycoside phosphotransferase from Tn5; aph(3')-II (or nptII); confers resistance to neomycin, kanamycin, and G418 (Geneticin®)
