[The description below was written by a language model from this plasmid's Addgene catalogue record and pLannotate feature annotations shown in this document.]
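Description:
pGP-CMV-jGCaMP8f L27A is a 5,224 bp mammalian expression plasmid encoding a point-mutant variant of the genetically encoded calcium indicator jGCaMP8f. The catalogue lists the backbone as pcDNA3.1. The annotated features, however, show a single NeoR/KanR cassette driven by tandem bacterial (AmpR-type) and SV40 early promoters and terminated by an HSV TK poly(A) signal, an arrangement more typical of dual-use kanamycin/G418 vectors. That one aminoglycoside phosphotransferase gene therefore provides kanamycin selection in E. coli and G418 selection in mammalian cells. Propagation in bacteria relies on a high-copy ColE1/pUC-type origin, and an f1 origin is also present. The short hits to ble, bGH poly(A) and SV40 large T antigen are annotated only as fragments and probably reflect backbone remnants or sequence flanking the polyadenylation regions.

The 1,269 bp insert sits downstream of the human CMV immediate-early enhancer and promoter and is followed by an SV40 poly(A) signal. The annotation tool labels the coding region as a GCaMP6s fragment, which reflects the shared GCaMP architecture rather than the actual identity. According to the record, the insert is jGCaMP8f with an N-terminal His tag, built from jellyfish GFP-derived, rat, chicken and synthetic sequences. GCaMP sensors couple a circularly permuted GFP to calmodulin and a calmodulin-binding peptide, so that calcium binding changes fluorescence. Leucine 27 was changed to alanine by site-directed mutagenesis of the parental pGP-CMV-jGCaMP8f plasmid, as part of work developing jGCaMP8f variants with altered kinetics and fluorescence response range. The construct is intended for transfection-based expression of the sensor for fluorescent calcium imaging in mammalian cells.
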