Addgene plasmid #204140: pGP-CMV-jGCaMP8f L27A
Purpose: Fluorescent reporter for calcium imaging in mammalian cells - jGCaMP8f with L27A mutation
Depositing lab: Katalin Torok. Depositing organization: City, University of London. Publication: Development and characterization of novel jGCaMP8f calcium sensor variants with improved kinetics and fluorescence response range. Tran O, Hughes HJ, Carter T, Torok K. Front Cell Neurosci. 2023 May 18;17:1155406. doi: 10.3389/fncel.2023.1155406. eCollection 2023. PubMed 37275778.
Backbone
  Vector backbone: pcDNA3.1
  Backbone manufacturer: ThermoFisher Invitrogen
  Total vector size (bp): 5224
  Vector type: Mammalian Expression
  Selectable markers: Neomycin (select with G418)
Growth in bacteria
  Bacterial resistance: Kanamycin, 50 μg/mL
  Growth temperature: 37°C
  Growth strain: DH5alpha
  Copy number: High Copy
Gene/Insert
  Gene/Insert name: jGCaMP8f L27A
  Species: R. norvegicus (rat), G. gallus (chicken), Synthetic; A. victoria (jellyfish)
  Insert size (bp): 1269
  Mutation: Leucine 27 changed to Alanine
  Promoter: CMV
  Tag / fusion protein: N-terminal His tag (N terminal on insert)
  Cloning method: Gibson Cloning
  Sequencing primers: 5′ CMV-F; 3′ SV40 pA-R
Resource information
  A portion of this plasmid was derived from a plasmid made by: Addgene plasmid 162373 (deposited by GENIE Project)
Terms and licenses: Academic/Nonprofit Terms; Industry Terms: Not Available to Industry
Depositor comments: pGP-CMV-jGCaMP8f was a gift from GENIE Project (Addgene plasmid # 162373 ; http://n2t.net/addgene:162373 ; RRID:Addgene_162373) We introduced the L27A mutation by site-directed mutagenesis
How to cite: pGP-CMV-jGCaMP8f L27A was a gift from Katalin Torok (Addgene plasmid # 204140 ; http://n2t.net/addgene:204140 ; RRID:Addgene_204140)
